>Addgene plasmid #212778 | pHyg-CUbo(K48R)-His6 | addgene full sequence | sequence record 420586 | Addgene NGS Result
GAACGCGGCCGCCAGCTGAAGCTTCGTACGCTGCAGGTCGACGGGAGCGGAGCAGGTGCTGGTGCTGGTG
CTGGAGCAATTCTGGGAGTGCAGGTGGAAACCATCTCCCCAGGAGACGGGCGCACCTTCCCCAAGCGCGG
CCAGACCTGCGTGGTGCACTACACCGGGATGCTTGAAGATGGAAAGAAATTTGATTCCTCCCGGGACAGA
AACAAGCCCTTTAAGTTTATGCTAGGCAAGCAGGAGGTGATCCGAGGCTGGGAAGAAGGGGTTGCCCAGA
TGAGTGTGGGTCAGAGAGCCAAACTGACTATATCTCCAGATTATGCCTATGGTGCCACTGGGCACCCAGG
CATCATCCCACCACATGCCACTCTCGTCTTCGATGTGGAGCTTCTAAAACTGGAAGGGTCGACCGGTATC
CCTCCAGATCAACAAAGATTGATCTTTGCCGGTCGACAGCTAGAAGACGGTAGAACGCTGTCTGATTACA
ACATTCAGAAGGAGTCCACCTTACATCTTGTGCTAAGGCTAAGAGGTGTTACTGGATCCCACCACCACCA
CCACCACTAAGCGCGCCAGATCTGTTTAGCTTGCCTCGTCCCCGCCGGGTCACCCGGCCAGCGACATGGA
GGCCCAGAATACCCTCCTTGACAGTCTTGACGTGCGCAGCTCAGGGGCATGATGTGACTGTCGCCCGTAC
ATTTAGCCCATACATCCCCATGTATAATCATTTGCATCCATACATTTTGATGGCCGCACGGCGCGAAGCA
AAAATTACGGCTCCTCGCTGCGGACCTGCGAGCAGGGAAACGCTCCCCTCACAGACGCGTTGAATTGTCC
CCACGCCGCGCCCCTGTAGAGAAATATAAAAGGTTAGGATTTGCCACTGAGGTTCTTCTTTCATATACTT
CCTTTTAAAATCTTGCTAGGATACAGTTCTCACATCACATCCGAACATAAACAACCATGGGTAAAAAGCC
TGAACTCACCGCGACGTCTGTCGAGAAGTTTCTGATCGAAAAGTTCGACAGCGTCTCCGACCTGATGCAG
CTCTCGGAGGGCGAAGAATCTCGTGCTTTCAGCTTCGATGTAGGAGGGCGTGGATATGTCCTGCGGGTAA
ATAGCTGCGCCGATGGTTTCTACAAAGATCGTTATGTTTATCGGCACTTTGCATCGGCCGCGCTCCCGAT
TCCGGAAGTGCTTGACATTGGGGAATTCAGCGAGAGCCTGACCTATTGCATCTCCCGCCGTGCACAGGGT
GTCACGTTGCAAGACCTGCCTGAAACCGAACTGCCCGCTGTTCTGCAGCCGGTCGCGGAGGCCATGGATG
CGATCGCTGCGGCCGATCTTAGCCAGACGAGCGGGTTCGGCCCATTCGGACCGCAAGGAATCGGTCAATA
CACTACATGGCGTGATTTCATATGCGCGATTGCTGATCCCCATGTGTATCACTGGCAAACTGTGATGGAC
GACACCGTCAGTGCGTCCGTCGCGCAGGCTCTCGATGAGCTGATGCTTTGGGCCGAGGACTGCCCCGAAG
TCCGGCACCTCGTGCACGCGGATTTCGGCTCCAACAATGTCCTGACGGACAATGGCCGCATAACAGCGGT
CATTGACTGGAGCGAGGCGATGTTCGGGGATTCCCAATACGAGGTCGCCAACATCTTCTTCTGGAGGCCG
TGGTTGGCTTGTATGGAGCAGCAGACGCGCTACTTCGAGCGGAGGCATCCGGAGCTTGCAGGATCGCCGC
GGCTCCGGGCGTATATGCTCCGCATTGGTCTTGACCAACTCTATCAGAGCTTGGTTGACGGCAATTTCGA
TGATGCAGCTTGGGCGCAGGGTCGATGCGACGCAATCGTCCGATCCGGAGCCGGGACTGTCGGGCGTACA
CAAATCGCCCGCAGAAGCGCGGCCGTCTGGACCGATGGCTGTGTAGAAGTACTCGCCGATAGTGGAAACC
GACGCCCCAGCACTCGTCCGAGGGCAAAGGAATAATCTCGAGTCATGTAATTAGTTATGTCACGCTTACA
TTCACGCCCTCCCCCCACATCCGCTCTAACCGAAAAGGAAGGAGTTAGACAACCTGAAGTCTAGGTCCCT
ATTTATTTTTTTATAGTTATGTTAGTATTAAGAACGTTATTTATATTTCAAATTTTTCTTTTTTTTCTGT
ACAGACGCGTGTACGCATGTAACATTATACTGAAAACCTTGCTTGAGAAGGTTTTGGGACGCTCGAAGGC
TTTAACGAGCTCGAATTCATCGATGATATCAGATCCACTAGTGGCCTATGCGGCCGCGGATCTGCCGGTC
TCCCTATAGTGAGTCGTATTAATTTCGATAAGCCAGGTTAACCTGCATTAATGAATCGGCCAACGCGCGG
GGAGAGGCGGTTTGCGTATTGGGCGCTCTTCCGCTTCCTCGCTCACTGACTCGCTGCGCTCGGTCGTTCG
GCTGCGGCGAGCGGTATCAGCTCACTCAAAGGCGGTAATACGGTTATCCACAGAATCAGGGGATAACGCA
GGAAAGAACATGTGAGCAAAAGGCCAGCAAAAGGCCAGGAACCGTAAAAAGGCCGCGTTGCTGGCGTTTT
TCCATAGGCTCCGCCCCCCTGACGAGCATCACAAAAATCGACGCTCAAGTCAGAGGTGGCGAAACCCGAC
AGGACTATAAAGATACCAGGCGTTTCCCCCTGGAAGCTCCCTCGTGCGCTCTCCTGTTCCGACCCTGCCG
CTTACCGGATACCTGTCCGCCTTTCTCCCTTCGGGAAGCGTGGCGCTTTCTCATAGCTCACGCTGTAGGT
ATCTCAGTTCGGTGTAGGTCGTTCGCTCCAAGCTGGGCTGTGTGCACGAACCCCCCGTTCAGCCCGACCG
CTGCGCCTTATCCGGTAACTATCGTCTTGAGTCCAACCCGGTAAGACACGACTTATCGCCACTGGCAGCA
GCCACTGGTAACAGGATTAGCAGAGCGAGGTATGTAGGCGGTGCTACAGAGTTCTTGAAGTGGTGGCCTA
ACTACGGCTACACTAGAAGAACAGTATTTGGTATCTGCGCTCTGCTGAAGCCAGTTACCTTCGGAAAAAG
AGTTGGTAGCTCTTGATCCGGCAAACAAACCACCGCTGGTAGCGGTGGTTTTTTTGTTTGCAAGCAGCAG
ATTACGCGCAGAAAAAAAGGATCTCAAGAAGATCCTTTGATCTTTTCTACGGGGTCTGACGCTCAGTGGA
ACGAAAACTCACGTTAAGGGATTTTGGTCATGAGATTATCAAAAAGGATCTTCACCTAGATCCTTTTAAA
TTAAAAATGAAGTTTTAAATCAATCTAAAGTATATATGAGTAAACTTGGTCTGACAGTTACCAATGCTTA
ATCAGTGAGGCACCTATCTCAGCGATCTGTCTATTTCGTTCATCCATAGTTGCCTGACTCCCCGTCGTGT
AGATAACTACGATACGGGAGGGCTTACCATCTGGCCCCAGTGCTGCAATGATACCGCGAGACCCACGCTC
ACCGGCTCCAGATTTATCAGCAATAAACCAGCCAGCCGGAAGGGCCGAGCGCAGAAGTGGTCCTGCAACT
TTATCCGCCTCCATCCAGTCTATTAATTGTTGCCGGGAAGCTAGAGTAAGTAGTTCGCCAGTTAATAGTT
TGCGCAACGTTGTTGCCATTGCTACAGGCATCGTGGTGTCACGCTCGTCGTTTGGTATGGCTTCATTCAG
CTCCGGTTCCCAACGATCAAGGCGAGTTACATGATCCCCCATGTTGTGCAAAAAAGCGGTTAGCTCCTTC
GGTCCTCCGATCGTTGTCAGAAGTAAGTTGGCCGCAGTGTTATCACTCATGGTTATGGCAGCACTGCATA
ATTCTCTTACTGTCATGCCATCCGTAAGATGCTTTTCTGTGACTGGTGAGTACTCAACCAAGTCATTCTG
AGAATAGTGTATGCGGCGACCGAGTTGCTCTTGCCCGGCGTCAATACGGGATAATACCGCGCCACATAGC
AGAACTTTAAAAGTGCTCATCATTGGAAAACGTTCTTCGGGGCGAAAACTCTCAAGGATCTTACCGCTGT
TGAGATCCAGTTCGATGTAACCCACTCGTGCACCCAACTGATCTTCAGCATCTTTTACTTTCACCAGCGT
TTCTGGGTGAGCAAAAACAGGAAGGCAAAATGCCGCAAAAAAGGGAATAAGGGCGACACGGAAATGTTGA
ATACTCATACTCTTCCTTTTTCAATATTATTGAAGCATTTATCAGGGTTATTGTCTCATGAGCGGATACA
TATTTGAATGTATTTAGAAAAATAAACAAATAGGGGTTCCGCGCACATTTCCCCGAAAAGTGCCACCTGA
CGTCTAAGAAACCATTATTATCATGACATTAACCTATAAAAATAGGCGTATCACGAGGCCCTTTCGTCTC
GCGCGTTTCGGTGATGACGGTGAAAACCTCTGACACATGCAGCTCCCGGAGACGGTCACAGCTTGTCTGT
AAGCGGATGCCGGGAGCAGACAAGCCCGTCAGGGCGCGTCAGCGGGTGTTGGCGGGTGTCGGGGCTGGCT
TAACTATGCGGCATCAGAGCAGATTGTACTGAGAGTGCACCATATGGACATATTGTCGTTAGAACGCGGC
TACAATTAATACATAACCTTATGTATCATACACATACGATTTAGGTGACACTATA
Features (pLannotate 1.2.2; 13 found; start..end, strand, type, name):
     83..405     +  CDS            FKBP (fragment): human FK506-binding protein FKBP12
    415..538     +  CDS            ubiquitin (fragment): Saccharomyces cerevisiae ubiquitin
    549..567     +  CDS            9xHis (fragment): 9xHis affinity tag
    623..1997    +  gene           hphMX6 (fragment): yeast selectable marker conferring hygromycin resistance
   2049..2238    +  terminator     CYC1 terminator: S. cerevisiae CYC1; transcription terminator for CYC1
   2313..2331    -  promoter       T7 promoter: promoter for bacteriophage T7 RNA polymerase
   2353..2406    -  CDS            lacI (fragment): lac repressor; lacI; The lac repressor binds to the lac operator to inhibit transcription in E. coli. This inhibition can be relieved by adding lactose or isopropyl-β-D-thiogalactopyranoside (IPTG).
   2589..3177    -  rep_origin     ori: high-copy-number ColE1/pMB1/pBR322/pUC origin of replication
   3348..4208    -  CDS            AmpR: β-lactamase; bla; confers resistance to ampicillin, carbenicillin, and related antibiotics
   4209..4313    -  promoter       AmpR promoter: bla
   4408..4443    +  CDS            rop (fragment): Rop protein, which maintains plasmids at low copy number; rop
   4545..4596    +  misc_feature   bom (fragment): basis of mobility region from pBR322
   4659..2       +  promoter       SP6 promoter (across the origin): promoter for bacteriophage SP6 RNA polymerase
