[The description below was written by a language model from this plasmid's Addgene catalogue record and pLannotate feature annotations shown in this document.]
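Description:
pHyg-CUbo(K48R)-His6 is a 4,675-nt template plasmid of the pYM family, used for PCR-based C-terminal tagging of chromosomal genes in budding yeast. It is not meant to replicate in yeast: no yeast origin or centromere is annotated. Instead, the tag-plus-marker module is amplified with primers carrying homology to the target locus, and the product is integrated by homologous recombination so that the tag is fused in frame to the end of the endogenous open reading frame. The plasmid is catalogued as an empty backbone with no gene insert. In E. coli it is maintained through a high-copy ColE1/pUC-type origin and selected with ampicillin via the β-lactamase gene and its own promoter. Short lacI, rop and bom fragments, along with flanking T7 and SP6 promoters, appear to be backbone remnants.

The tagging cassette begins with a coding region annotated as human FKBP12, followed by a partial S. cerevisiae ubiquitin fragment and a short polyhistidine stretch, which the annotation tool matched to a 9xHis tag but which the construct name identifies as His6. Together these make up the CUbo(K48R)-His6 tag. The name indicates a lysine-48-to-arginine substitution in the ubiquitin portion, although the feature table does not show the mutation itself. Downstream lie the hphMX6 hygromycin-resistance marker for selecting yeast integrants and a CYC1 terminator. No promoter drives the tag, since expression comes from the tagged gene's native promoter. The associated publication describes Ubiquiton, an inducible, linkage-specific polyubiquitylation tool, and this plasmid serves to attach the acceptor tag to proteins of interest. The record does not state how induction works or what specific role the K48R variant plays.
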