Addgene plasmid #212778: pHyg-CUbo(K48R)-His6
Purpose: (Empty Backbone) C-terminal PCR-based tagging with CUbo(K48R)-His6 in budding yeast with HygR selection
Depositing lab: Helle Ulrich. Depositing organization: Institut fuer Molekulare Biologie (IMB Mainz). Publication: Ubiquiton-An inducible, linkage-specific polyubiquitylation tool. Renz C, Asimaki E, Meister C, Albanese V, Petriukov K, Krapoth NC, Wegmann S, Wollscheid HP, Wong RP, Fulzele A, Chen JX, Leon S, Ulrich HD. Mol Cell. 2024 Jan 18;84(2):386-400.e11. doi: 10.1016/j.molcel.2023.11.016. Epub 2023 Dec 15. PubMed 38103558.
Backbone
  Vector backbone: pYM
  Vector type: PCR-based tagging
  Selectable markers: Hygromycin
Growth in bacteria
  Bacterial resistance: Ampicillin, 100 μg/mL
  Growth temperature: 37°C
  Growth strain: Top10
  Copy number: High Copy
Gene/Insert
  Gene/Insert name: None
Terms and licenses: Academic/Nonprofit Terms; Industry Terms: Not Available to Industry
Depositor comments: pHU5275
How to cite: pHyg-CUbo(K48R)-His6 was a gift from Helle Ulrich (Addgene plasmid # 212778 ; http://n2t.net/addgene:212778 ; RRID:Addgene_212778)
